Addgene plasmid #22213: pEGFPC1-muscle Amphiphysin 2
Depositing lab: Pietro De Camilli. Depositing organization: Yale University. Publication: Amphiphysin II (SH3P9; BIN1), a member of the amphiphysin/Rvs family, is concentrated in the cortical cytomatrix of axon initial segments and nodes of ranvier in brain and around T tubules in skeletal muscle. Butler MH, David C, Ochoa GC, Freyberg Z, Daniell L, Grabs D, Cremona O, De Camilli P. J Cell Biol. 1997 Jun 16. 137(6):1355-67. 10.1083/jcb.137.6.1355 PubMed 9182667.
Backbone
  Vector backbone: pEGFP-C1
  Backbone manufacturer: Clontech
  Backbone size w/o insert (bp): 4700
  Vector type: Mammalian Expression, Bacterial Expression
  Selectable markers: Neomycin (select with G418)
Growth in bacteria
  Bacterial resistance: Kanamycin, 50 μg/mL
  Growth temperature: 37°C
  Growth strain: DH5alpha
  Copy number: High Copy
Gene/Insert
  Gene/Insert name: Amphiphysin II (alt names: BIN1; SH3P9)
  Species: H. sapiens (human)
  Insert size (bp): 1998
  GenBank ID: U87558
  Entrez Gene: BIN1 (a.k.a. AMPH2, AMPHL, CNM2, SH3P9)
  Tag / fusion protein: GFP (N terminal on backbone)
  Cloning method: Restriction Enzyme; 5′ cloning site BglII/ BamHI (destroyed during cloning); 3′ cloning site BamHI (not destroyed)
  Sequencing primers: 5′ EGFP-N Sequencing Primere; 3′ EGFP-C Sequencing Primer
Terms and licenses: Academic/Nonprofit Terms; Industry Terms: Not Available to Industry
How to cite: pEGFPC1-muscle Amphiphysin 2 was a gift from Pietro De Camilli (Addgene plasmid # 22213 ; http://n2t.net/addgene:22213 ; RRID:Addgene_22213)
