[The description below was written by a language model from this plasmid's Addgene catalogue record and pLannotate feature annotations shown in this document.]
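Description:
pEGFPC1-muscle Amphiphysin 2 is a mammalian expression plasmid built on the Clontech pEGFP-C1 backbone that produces human amphiphysin II (BIN1, also known as SH3P9) fused to the C-terminus of EGFP. Transcription is driven by the human cytomegalovirus immediate early enhancer and promoter. The EGFP coding sequence is followed in the same orientation by the BIN1 sequence, the remainder of the multiple cloning site and an SV40 polyadenylation signal. The insert was placed by restriction cloning, with a BglII/BamHI junction destroyed at the 5′ end and a BamHI site retained at the 3′ end. The catalogue lists an insert of about 2 kb, whereas the annotated BIN1 match in the 6,130-nt sequenced record spans roughly 1.36 kb and is flagged as a fragment. That shorter match would fit a spliced muscle isoform, as the plasmid name suggests, but the record does not define the isoform's exon content.

The plasmid replicates in E. coli at high copy from a ColE1/pUC-type origin and also carries an f1 origin for single-stranded DNA production. A single Tn5 aminoglycoside phosphotransferase gene (NeoR/KanR) is preceded by both a bacterial bla promoter and the SV40 enhancer/early promoter and is terminated by an HSV TK poly(A) signal. It therefore confers kanamycin resistance in bacteria and G418 resistance in mammalian cells. Short annotated fragments (RSF ori, ble, bGH poly(A), large T antigen) appear to be partial homology matches within backbone sequence rather than functional elements.

BIN1 is a membrane-curvature and remodelling protein required for T-tubule formation in muscle. The construct is suited to live or fixed-cell imaging of its localisation and membrane-shaping activity in transfected cells.
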