Features (pLannotate 1.2.2; 16 found; start..end, strand, type, name):
      1..51      +  rep_origin     RSF ori (fragment): Plasmids containing the RSF 1030 origin of replication can be propagated in E. coli cells that contain additional plasmids with compatible origins.
    119..422     +  enhancer       CMV enhancer: human cytomegalovirus immediate early enhancer
    423..626     +  promoter       CMV promoter: human cytomegalovirus (CMV) immediate early promoter
    671..1387    +  CDS            EGFP: EGFP is a basic (constitutively fluorescent) green fluorescent protein published in 1996, derived from Aequorea victoria. It is reported to be a rapidly-maturing weak dimer with moderate acid sensitivity.
   1403..2764    +  CDS            BIN1 (fragment): BIN1_HUMAN - Also known as AMPHL. Experimental evidence at protein level: Swiss-Prot protein existence level 1. Is a key player in the control of plasma membrane curvature, membrane shaping and membrane remodeling. Required in muscle cells for the formation of T-tubules, tubular invaginations of the plasma membrane that function in depolarization-contraction coupling (PubMed:24755653). Is a negative regulator of endocytosis (By similarity). Is also involved in the regulation of intracellular vesicles sorting, modulation of BACE1 trafficking and the control of amyloid-beta production (PubMed:27
   2816..2852    +  misc_feature   MCS (fragment): multiple cloning site
   2869..2953    +  CDS            large T antigen (fragment): large T antigen from SV40 (simian virus 40)
   2976..3097    +  polyA_signal   SV40 poly(A) signal: SV40 polyadenylation signal
   3131..3559    -  rep_origin     f1 ori (sequence partly withheld): f1 bacteriophage origin of replication; arrow indicates direction of (+) strand synthesis
   3586..3690    +  promoter       AmpR promoter: bla
   3692..4049    +  promoter       SV40 promoter: SV40 enhancer and early promoter
   4084..4878    +  CDS            NeoR/KanR: aminoglycoside phosphotransferase from Tn5; aph(3')-II (or nptII); confers resistance to neomycin, kanamycin, and G418 (Geneticin®)
   4899..5051    +  CDS            ble (fragment): BLE_KLEPN - Experimental evidence at protein level: Swiss-Prot protein existence level 1. Binding protein with a strong affinity to the bleomycin family of antibiotics. Binds to CL990; an antimitotic-antibiotic compound. From Klebsiella pneumoniae.
   5110..5157    +  polyA_signal   HSV TK poly(A) signal: herpes simplex virus thymidine kinase polyadenylation signal (Cole and Stacy, 1985)
   5248..5264    -  polyA_signal   bGH poly(A) signal (fragment): bovine growth hormone polyadenylation signal
   5486..6074    +  rep_origin     ori: high-copy-number ColE1/pMB1/pBR322/pUC origin of replication
>Addgene plasmid #22213 | pEGFPC1-muscle Amphiphysin 2 | addgene full sequence | sequence record 240247 | Addgene NGS Result
CATGTTCTTTCCTGCGTTATCCCCTGATTCTGTGGATAACCGTATTACCGCCATGCATTAGTTATTAATA
GTAATCAATTACGGGGTCATTAGTTCATAGCCCATATATGGAGTTCCGCGTTACATAACTTACGGTAAAT
GGCCCGCCTGGCTGACCGCCCAACGACCCCCGCCCATTGACGTCAATAATGACGTATGTTCCCATAGTAA
CGCCAATAGGGACTTTCCATTGACGTCAATGGGTGGAGTATTTACGGTAAACTGCCCACTTGGCAGTACA
TCAAGTGTATCATATGCCAAGTACGCCCCCTATTGACGTCAATGACGGTAAATGGCCCGCCTGGCATTAT
GCCCAGTACATGACCTTATGGGACTTTCCTACTTGGCAGTACATCTACGTATTAGTCATCGCTATTACCA
TGGTGATGCGGTTTTGGCAGTACATCAATGGGCGTGGATAGCGGTTTGACTCACGGGGATTTCCAAGTCT
CCACCCCATTGACGTCAATGGGAGTTTGTTTTGGCACCAAAATCAACGGGACTTTCCAAAATGTCGTAAC
AACTCCGCCCCATTGACGCAAATGGGCGGTAGGCGTGTACGGTGGGAGGTCTATATAAGCAGAGCTGGTT
TAGTGAACCGTCAGATCCGCTAGCGCTACCGGTCGCCACCATGGTGAGCAAGGGCGAGGAGCTGTTCACC
GGGGTGGTGCCCATCCTGGTCGAGCTGGACGGCGACGTAAACGGCCACAAGTTCAGCGTGTCCGGCGAGG
GCGAGGGCGATGCCACCTACGGCAAGCTGACCCTGAAGTTCATCTGCACCACCGGCAAGCTGCCCGTGCC
CTGGCCCACCCTCGTGACCACCCTGACCTACGGCGTGCAGTGCTTCAGCCGCTACCCCGACCACATGAAG
CAGCACGACTTCTTCAAGTCCGCCATGCCCGAAGGCTACGTCCAGGAGCGCACCATCTTCTTCAAGGACG
ACGGCAACTACAAGACCCGCGCCGAGGTGAAGTTCGAGGGCGACACCCTGGTGAACCGCATCGAGCTGAA
GGGCATCGACTTCAAGGAGGACGGCAACATCCTGGGGCACAAGCTGGAGTACAACTACAACAGCCACAAC
GTCTATATCATGGCCGACAAGCAGAAGAACGGCATCAAGGTGAACTTCAAGATCCGCCACAACATCGAGG
ACGGCAGCGTGCAGCTCGCCGACCACTACCAGCAGAACACCCCCATCGGCGACGGCCCCGTGCTGCTGCC
CGACAACCACTACCTGAGCACCCAGTCCGCCCTGAGCAAAGACCCCAACGAGAAGCGCGATCACATGGTC
CTGCTGGAGTTCGTGACCGCCGCCGGGATCACTCTCGGCATGGACGAGCTGTACAAGTCCGGACTCAGAT
CCATGGCAGAGATGGGCAGTAAAGGGGTGACGGCGGGAAAGATCGCCAGCAACGTGCAGAAGAAGCTCAC
CCGCGCGCAGGAGAAGGTTCTCCAGAAGCTGGGGAAGGCAGATGAGACCAAGGATGAGCAGTTTGAGCAG
TGCGTCCAGAATTTCAACAAGCAGCTGACGGAGGGCACCCGGCTGCAGAAGGATCTCCGGACCTACCTGG
CCTCCGTCAAAGCCATGCACGAGGCTTCCAAGAAGCTGAATGAGTGTCTGCAGGAGGTGTATGAGCCCGA
TTGGCCCGGCAGGGATGAGGCAAACAAGATCGCAGAGAACAACGACCTGCTGTGGATGGATTACCACCAG
AAGCTGGTGGACCAGGCGCTGCTGACCATGGACACGTACCTGGGCCAGTTCCCCGACATCAAGTCACGCA
TTGCCAAGCGGGGGCGCAAGCTGGTGGACTACGACAGTGCCCGGCACCACTACGAGTCCCTTCAAACTGC
CAAAAAGAAGGATGAAGCCAAAATTGCCAAGGCCGAGGAGGAGCTCATCAAAGCCCAGAAGGTGTTTGAG
GAGATGAATGTGGATCTGCAGGAGGAGCTGCCGTCCCTGTGGAACAGCCGCGTAGGTTTCTACGTCAACA
CGTTCCAGAGCATCGCGGGCCTGGAGGAAAACTTCCACAAGGAGATGAGCAAGCTCAACCAGAACCTCAA
TGATGTGCTGGTCGGCCTGGAGAAGCAACACGGGAGCAACACCTTCACGGTCAAGGCCCAGCCCAGAAAG
AAAAGTAAACTGTTTTCGCGGCTGCGCAGAAAGAAGAACAGTGACAACGCGCCTGCAAAAGGGAACAAGA
GCCCTTCGCCTCCAGATGGCTCCCCTGCCGCCACCCCCGAGATCAGAGTCAACCACGAGCCAGAGCCGGC
CGGCGGGGCCACGCCCGGGGCCACCCTCCCCAAGTCCCCATCTCAGCCAGCAGAGGCCTCGGAGGTGGCG
GGTGGGACCCAACCTGCGGCTGGAGCCCAGGAGCCAGGGGAGACGGCGGCAAGTGAAGCAGCCTCCAGCT
CTCTTCCTGCTGTCGTGGTGGAGACCTTCCCAGCAACTGTGAATGGCACCGTGGAGGGCGGCAGTGGGGC
CGGGCGCTTGGACCTGCCCCCAGGTTTCATGTTCAAGGTACAGGCCCAGCACGACTACACGGCCACTGAC
ACAGACGAGCTGCAGCTCAAGGCTGGTGATGTGGTGCTGGTGATCCCCTTCCAGAACCCTGAAGAGCAGG
ATGAAGGCTGGCTCATGGGCGTGAAGGAGAGCGACTGGAACCAGCACAAGGAGCTGGAGAAGTGCCGTGG
CGTCTTCCCCGAGAACTTCACTGAGAGGGTCCCATGACGGCGGGGCCCAGGCAGCCTCCGGGCGTGTGAA
GAACACCTCCTCCCGGAATTCTGCAGTCGACGGTACCGCGGGCCCGGGATCCACCGGATCTAGATAACTG
ATCATAATCAGCCATACCACATTTGTAGAGGTTTTACTTGCTTTAAAAAACCTCCCACACCTCCCCCTGA
ACCTGAAACATAAAATGAATGCAATTGTTGTTGTTAACTTGTTTATTGCAGCTTATAATGGTTACAAATA
AAGCAATAGCATCACAAATTTCACAAATAAAGCATTTTTTTCACTGCATTCTAGTTGTGGTTTGTCCAAA
CTCATCAATGTATCTTAACGCGTAAATTGTAAGCGTTAATATTTTGTTAAAATTCGCGTTAAATTTTTGT
TAAATCAGCTCATTTTTTAACCAATAGGCCGAAATCGGCAAAATCCCTTATAAATCAAAAGAATAGACCG
AGATAGGGT
[37 nt withheld, positions 3230-3266]
AAAGAACGTGGACTCCAACGTCAAAGG
[49 nt withheld, positions 3294-3342]
T
[91 nt withheld, positions 3344-3434]
G
[124 nt withheld, positions 3436-3559]
CAGGTGGCACTTTTCGGGGAAATGTGCGCGGAACCCCTATTTGTTTATTTTTCTAAATACATTCAAATAT
GTATCCGCTCATGAGACAATAACCCTGATAAATGCTTCAATAATATTGAAAAAGGAAGAGTCCTGAGGCG
GAAAGAACCAGCTGTGGAATGTGTGTCAGTTAGGGTGTGGAAAGTCCCCAGGCTCCCCAGCAGGCAGAAG
TATGCAAAGCATGCATCTCAATTAGTCAGCAACCAGGTGTGGAAAGTCCCCAGGCTCCCCAGCAGGCAGA
AGTATGCAAAGCATGCATCTCAATTAGTCAGCAACCATAGTCCCGCCCCTAACTCCGCCCATCCCGCCCC
TAACTCCGCCCAGTTCCGCCCATTCTCCGCCCCATGGCTGACTAATTTTTTTTATTTATGCAGAGGCCGA
GGCCGCCTCGGCCTCTGAGCTATTCCAGAAGTAGTGAGGAGGCTTTTTTGGAGGCCTAGGCTTTTGCAAA
GATCGATCAAGAGACAGGATGAGGATCGTTTCGCATGATTGAACAAGATGGATTGCACGCAGGTTCTCCG
GCCGCTTGGGTGGAGAGGCTATTCGGCTATGACTGGGCACAACAGACAATCGGCTGCTCTGATGCCGCCG
TGTTCCGGCTGTCAGCGCAGGGGCGCCCGGTTCTTTTTGTCAAGACCGACCTGTCCGGTGCCCTGAATGA
ACTGCAAGACGAGGCAGCGCGGCTATCGTGGCTGGCCACGACGGGCGTTCCTTGCGCAGCTGTGCTCGAC
GTTGTCACTGAAGCGGGAAGGGACTGGCTGCTATTGGGCGAAGTGCCGGGGCAGGATCTCCTGTCATCTC
ACCTTGCTCCTGCCGAGAAAGTATCCATCATGGCTGATGCAATGCGGCGGCTGCATACGCTTGATCCGGC
TACCTGCCCATTCGACCACCAAGCGAAACATCGCATCGAGCGAGCACGTACTCGGATGGAAGCCGGTCTT
GTCGATCAGGATGATCTGGACGAAGAGCATCAGGGGCTCGCGCCAGCCGAACTGTTCGCCAGGCTCAAGG
CGAGCATGCCCGACGGCGAGGATCTCGTCGTGACCCATGGCGATGCCTGCTTGCCGAATATCATGGTGGA
AAATGGCCGCTTTTCTGGATTCATCGACTGTGGCCGGCTGGGTGTGGCGGACCGCTATCAGGACATAGCG
TTGGCTACCCGTGATATTGCTGAAGAGCTTGGCGGCGAATGGGCTGACCGCTTCCTCGTGCTTTACGGTA
TCGCCGCTCCCGATTCGCAGCGCATCGCCTTCTATCGCCTTCTTGACGAGTTCTTCTGAGCGGGACTCTG
GGGTTCGAAATGACCGACCAAGCGACGCCCAACCTGCCATCACGAGATTTCGATTCCACCGCCGCCTTCT
ATGAAAGGTTGGGCTTCGGAATCGTTTTCCGGGACGCCGGCTGGATGATCCTCCAGCGCGGGGATCTCAT
GCTGGAGTTCTTCGCCCACCCTAGGGGGAGGCTAACTGAAACACGGAAGGAGACAATACCGGAAGGAACC
CGCGCTATGACGGCAATAAAAAGACAGAATAAAACGCACGGTGTTGGGTCGTTTGTTCATAAACGCGGGG
TTCGGTCCCAGGGCTGGCACTCTGTCGATACCCCACCGAGACCCCATTGGGGCCAATACGCCCGCGTTTC
TTCCTTTTCCCCACCCCACCCCCCAAGTTCGGGTGAAGGCCCAGGGCTCGCAGCCAACGTCGGGGCGGCA
GGCCCTGCCATAGCCTCAGGTTACTCATATATACTTTAGATTGATTTAAAACTTCATTTTTAATTTAAAA
GGATCTAGGTGAAGATCCTTTTTGATAATCTCATGACCAAAATCCCTTAACGTGAGTTTTCGTTCCACTG
AGCGTCAGACCCCGTAGAAAAGATCAAAGGATCTTCTTGAGATCCTTTTTTTCTGCGCGTAATCTGCTGC
TTGCAAACAAAAAAACCACCGCTACCAGCGGTGGTTTGTTTGCCGGATCAAGAGCTACCAACTCTTTTTC
CGAAGGTAACTGGCTTCAGCAGAGCGCAGATACCAAATACTGTTCTTCTAGTGTAGCCGTAGTTAGGCCA
CCACTTCAAGAACTCTGTAGCACCGCCTACATACCTCGCTCTGCTAATCCTGTTACCAGTGGCTGCTGCC
AGTGGCGATAAGTCGTGTCTTACCGGGTTGGACTCAAGACGATAGTTACCGGATAAGGCGCAGCGGTCGG
GCTGAACGGGGGGTTCGTGCACACAGCCCAGCTTGGAGCGAACGACCTACACCGAACTGAGATACCTACA
GCGTGAGCTATGAGAAAGCGCCACGCTTCCCGAAGGGAGAAAGGCGGACAGGTATCCGGTAAGCGGCAGG
GTCGGAACAGGAGAGCGCACGAGGGAGCTTCCAGGGGGAAACGCCTGGTATCTTTATAGTCCTGTCGGGT
TTCGCCACCTCTGACTTGAGCGTCGATTTTTGTGATGCTCGTCAGGGGGGCGGAGCCTATGGAAAAACGC
CAGCAACGCGGCCTTTTTACGGTTCCTGGCCTTTTGCTGGCCTTTTGCTCA
