>Addgene plasmid #22213 | pEGFPC1-muscle Amphiphysin 2 | addgene partial sequence | sequence record 28039 | 22213 with EGFP-C
GGCATGGACGAGCTGTACAAGTCCGGACTCAGATCCATGGCAGAGATGGGCAGTAAAGGGGTGACGGCGG
GAAAGATCGCCAGCAACGTGCAGAAGAAGCTCACCCGCGCGCAGGAGAAGGTTCTCCAGAAGCTGGGGAA
GGCAGATGAGACCAAGGATGAGCAGTTTGAGCAGTGCGTCCAGAATTTCAACAAGCAGCTGACGGAGGGC
ACCCGGCTGCAGAAGGATCTCCGGACCTACCTGGCCTCCGTCAAAGCCATGCACGAGGCTTCCAAGAAGC
TGAATGAGTGTCTGCAGGAGGTGTATGAGCCCGATTGGCCCGGCAGGGATGAGGCAAACAAGATCGCAGA
GAACAACGACCTGCTGTGGATGGATTACCACCAGAAGCTGGTGGACCAGGCGCTGCTGACCATGGACACG
TACCTGGGCCAGTTCCCCGACATCAAGTCACGCATTGCCAAGCGGGGGCGCAAGCTGGTGGACTACGACA
GTGCCCGGCACCACTACGAGTCCCTTCAAACTGCCAAAAAGAAGGATGAAGCCAAAATTGCCAAGGCCGA
GGAGGAGCTCATCAAAGCCCAGAAGGTGTTTGAGGAGATGAATGTGGATCTGCAGGAGGAGCTGCCGTCC
CTGTGGAACAGCCGCGTAGGTTTCTACGTCAACACGTTCCAGAGCATCGCGGGCCTGGAGGAAAACTTCC
ACAAGGAGATGAGCAAGCTCAACCAGAACCTCAATGATGTGCTGGTCGGCCTGGAGAAGCAACACGGGAG
CAACACCTTCACGGTCAAGGCCCAGCCCAGAAAGAAAAGTAAACTGTTTTC
